Addgene plasmid #30286: pETCON-HB70/design_27
Depositing lab: David Baker. Depositing organization: University of Washington. Publication: Community-Wide Assessment of Protein-Interface Modeling Suggests Improvements to Design Methodology. Fleishman SJ, Whitehead TA, Strauch EM, Corn JE, Qin S, Zhou HX, Mitchell JC, Demerdash ON, Takeda-Shitaka M, Terashi G, Moal IH, Li X, Bates PA, Zacharias M, Park H, Ko JS, Lee H, Seok C, Bourquard T, Bernauer J, Poupon A, Aze J, Soner S, Ovali SK, Ozbek P, Tal NB, Haliloglu T, Hwang H, Vreven T, Pierce BG, Weng Z, Perez-Cano L, Pons C, Fernandez-Recio J, Jiang F, Yang F, Gong X, Cao L, Xu X, Liu B, Wang P, Li C, Wang C, Robert CH, Guharoy M, Liu S, Huang Y, Li L, Guo D, Chen Y, Xiao Y, London N, Itzhaki Z, Schueler-Furman O, Inbar Y, Patapov V, Cohen M, Schreiber G, Tsuchiya Y, Kanamori E, Standley DM, Nakamura H, Kinoshita K, Driggers CM, Hall RG, Morgan JL, Hsu VL, Zhan J, Yang Y, Zhou Y, Kastritis PL, Bonvin AM, Zhang W, Camacho CJ, Kilambi KP, Sircar A, Gray JJ, Ohue M, Uchikoga N, Matsuzaki Y, Ishida T, Akiyama Y, Khashan R, Bush S, Fouches D, Tropsha A, Esquivel-Rodriguez J, Kihara D, Stranges PB, Jacak R, Kuhlman B, Huang SY, Zou X, Wodak SJ, Janin J, Baker D. J Mol Biol. 2011 Sep 29. 10.1016/j.jmb.2011.09.031 PubMed 22001016.
Backbone
  Vector backbone: pETCON
  Backbone size w/o insert (bp): 5400
  Vector type: Yeast Expression
Growth in bacteria
  Bacterial resistance: Ampicillin, 100 μg/mL
  Growth temperature: 37°C
  Growth strain: DH5alpha
  Copy number: High Copy
Gene/Insert
  Gene/Insert name: SC1918/H1 HA designed binding protein HB70
  Species: Designed Sequence
  Insert size (bp): 339
  Cloning method: Restriction Enzyme; 5′ cloning site NdeI (not destroyed); 3′ cloning site XhoI (not destroyed)
  Sequencing primers: 5′ UP-GS
Resource information
  A portion of this plasmid was derived from a plasmid made by: Designed sequence
Terms and licenses: Academic/Nonprofit Terms; Industry Terms: Not Available to Industry
How to cite: pETCON-HB70/design_27 was a gift from David Baker (Addgene plasmid # 30286 ; http://n2t.net/addgene:30286 ; RRID:Addgene_30286)
