[The description below was written by a language model from this plasmid's Addgene catalogue record.]
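Description:
pETCON-HB70/design_27 is a yeast expression plasmid built on the pETCON backbone (about 5.4 kb without insert) that carries a 339 bp computationally designed coding sequence, HB70. The insert is recorded as a designed binding protein directed against the haemagglutinin (HA) of the SC1918/H1 influenza virus. It is a synthetic sequence rather than one taken from a natural organism. It was placed in the vector by restriction cloning between NdeI and XhoI sites, both of which remain intact, so the design can be excised or swapped for other variants. In bacteria the plasmid is maintained at high copy number under ampicillin selection.

The record gives no feature table, so the promoter, the yeast origin of replication, the yeast selection marker, and any fusion partners or epitope tags are not stated. pETCON vectors are generally known as yeast surface display plasmids, in which the cloned protein is fused to a cell-wall anchoring partner so that target binding can be measured on intact cells. That arrangement is not documented in the entry itself and should be confirmed against the full sequence.

The construct is associated with a community-wide assessment of protein-interface modelling, which suggests that HB70 served as one of a set of designed HA binders used to compare computational predictions with experimental binding behaviour. The "design_27" label in the name fits this. The entry does not say whether this particular design binds its target.
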