>Addgene plasmid #30286 | pETCON-HB70/design_27 | depositor partial sequence | sequence record 13942 | Author sequence
CATATGGGTGAAGTCGAAGCCCCTGGTAGATTGTGGTTAGAAAGTCCTCCTGGTCAAGCTCCTCCTATAT
TTTTGCCAAGTGATGGTCAAGCCTTGGTATTAGGTAGAGGTCCATTAACACAAGTCACCTATTCTGCTTG
TTCAAGAACTCAAGTCGAATTAGTTGCTGATCCTGAAACCAGAACTGTTGCAGTAAAACAATTGGGTGTT
AATCCATCCACTACAGGTACACAAGAATTGAAGCCTGGTTTAGAAGGTTCTTTGGGTGTAGGTGACACAT
TGTATTTGGTATTAGGTTTCTTTCCTTTGACATTGAGATGGGAAGAAACTAGACTCGAG
