>Addgene plasmid #30286 | pETCON-HB70/design_27 | addgene partial sequence | sequence record 35459 | 30286 with GAL1
CCCTACTTCATACATTTTCAATTAAGATGCAGTTACTTCGCTGTTTTTCAATATTTTCTGTTATTGCTTC
AGTTTTAGCACAGGAACTGACAACTATATGCGAGCAAATCCCCTCACCAACTTTAGAATCGACGCCGTAC
TCTTTGTCAACGACTACTATTTTGGCCAACGGGAAGGCAATGCAAGGAGTTTTTGAATATTACAAATCAG
TAACGTTTGTCAGTAATTGCGGTTCTCACCCCTCAACAACTAGCAAAGGCAGCCCCATAAACACACAGTA
TGTTTTTAAGGACAATAGCTCGACGATTGAAGGTAGATACCCATACGACGTTCCAGACTACGCTCTGCAG
GCTAGTGGTGGAGGAGGCTCTGGTGGAGGCGGTAGCGGAGGCGGAGGGTCGGCTAGCCATATGGGTGAAG
TCGAAGCCCCTGGTAGATTGTGGTTAGAAAGTCCTCCTGGTCAAGCTCCTCCTATATTTTTGCCAAGTGA
TGGTCAAGCCTTGGTATTAGGTAGAGGTCCATTAACACAAGTCACCTATTCTGCTTGTTCAAGAACTCAA
GTCGAATTAGTTGCTGATCCTGAAACCAGAACTGTTGCAGTAAAACAATTGGGTGTTAATCCATCCACTA
CAGGTACACAAGAATTGAAGCCTGGTTTAGAAGGTTCTTTGGGTGTAGGTGACACATTGTATTTGGTATT
AGGTTTCTTTCCTTTGACATTGAGATGGGAAGAAACTAGACTCGAGGGGGGCGGATCCGAACAAAAGCTT
ATTTCTGAAGAGGACTTGTAATAGAGATCTGATAACAACAGTGTAGATGTAACAAAATCGACTTTGTTCC
CACTGTACTTTTAGCTCG
